Addgene plasmid #53096: PA-DAD-dark
Purpose: Expresses dark mutant PA-DAD in mammalian cells, an optogenetic tool to activate endogenous diaphanous related formins in live cells using light with LOV2 in the closed conformation
Depositing lab: Klaus Hahn & Ronen Zaidel-Bar. Depositing organization: National University of Singapore. Publication: An optogenetic tool for the activation of endogenous diaphanous-related formins induces thickening of stress fibers without an increase in contractility. Rao MV, Chu PH, Hahn KM, Zaidel-Bar R. Cytoskeleton (Hoboken). 2013 Jul;70(7):394-407. doi: 10.1002/cm.21115. Epub 2013 May 24. PubMed 23677607.
Backbone
  Vector backbone: pTriEx4
  Backbone manufacturer: Novagen
  Backbone size w/o insert (bp): 5238
  Vector type: Mammalian Expression, Bacterial Expression, Insect Expression
Growth in bacteria
  Bacterial resistance: Ampicillin, 100 μg/mL
  Growth temperature: 37°C
  Growth strain: DH5alpha
  Copy number: High Copy
Gene/Insert
  Gene/Insert name: LOV(dark)-6aa-DAD (alt names: mVenus - 3x GS linker - LOV2-Jα (404-546) - 3x GS linker - DAD (1177-1222); LOV2 "dark state” (closed conformation) mutant; pTriEx-mVenus-LOV(dark)-6aa-DAD)
  Species: M. musculus (mouse); Avena sativa
  Mutation: L47F and C49S in Venus; C450M mutation in LOV2
  Tag / fusion protein: 6x His (N terminal on backbone); mVenus (N terminal on backbone)
  Cloning method: Restriction Enzyme; 5′ cloning site BamHI (not destroyed); 3′ cloning site HindIII (not destroyed)
  Sequencing primers: 5′ pTriExUP; 3′ pTriExDOWN
Terms and licenses: Academic/Nonprofit Terms; Industry Terms: Not Available to Industry
Depositor comments: Expresses photoactivatable (PA) Diaphanous auto-regulatory domain (DAD) consisting of a fusion of mVenus, dark LOV2 Jα protein domain of Avena sativa Phototropin1, and Diaphanous auto-regulatory domain of mouse Diaphanous-related formin-1 (mDia1) Please note that the C450M mutation in LOV2 creates a "dark state" mutant. See Yi et al., ACS Synth Biol. 2014 Nov 21;3(11):788-95 for more information.
How to cite: PA-DAD-dark was a gift from Klaus Hahn & Ronen Zaidel-Bar (Addgene plasmid # 53096 ; http://n2t.net/addgene:53096 ; RRID:Addgene_53096)
