[The description below was written by a language model from this plasmid's Addgene catalogue record and pLannotate feature annotations shown in this document.]
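Description:
PA-DAD-dark is a pTriEx4-based (Novagen) triple-host expression plasmid of about 6.35 kb, propagated in E. coli through a high-copy ColE1/pUC-type origin and selected with ampicillin via the β-lactamase gene. As is typical of the pTriEx design, three promoter systems sit in tandem upstream of a single open reading frame. A CMV enhancer/promoter with a chimeric intron drives mammalian expression. A T7 promoter with a lac operator allows IPTG-regulated bacterial expression. The baculovirus p10 promoter serves insect cells. Flanking lef2/ORF603 and ORF1629 regions permit recombination into a baculovirus genome. A rabbit β-globin polyadenylation signal and a T7 terminator close the cassette, and a loxP site lies in the backbone.

The payload, cloned between BamHI and HindIII, is a fusion of three parts joined by short GS linkers: mVenus, the LOV2-Jα domain of Avena sativa phototropin 1 (residues 404–546), and the diaphanous autoregulatory domain (DAD, residues 1177–1222) of mouse mDia1. The automated annotation labels the LOV2 segment as miniSOG, which most likely reflects homology between related LOV domains rather than an actual miniSOG insert. The catalogue lists a 6xHis tag as N-terminal. The feature table instead places the annotated HSV and 6xHis tags downstream of the DAD, and the record does not show whether these are translated.

In the parent PA-DAD tool, light-induced unfolding of the Jα helix exposes the DAD, which then activates endogenous diaphanous-related formins. This version carries the C450M mutation in LOV2, which holds the domain in the closed, "dark state" conformation. The record also notes L47F and C49S changes in Venus. The construct is an mVenus-trackable, closed-conformation counterpart to PA-DAD for live mammalian cell experiments, and so is suited as a light-insensitive control.
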