Features (pLannotate 1.2.2; 21 found; start..end, strand, type, name):
      4..39      +  CDS            lef2 (fragment): baculovirus late expression factor 2
    181..1008    +  misc_recomb    baculovirus recombination region (lef2/ORF603): contains ORF603 and part of lef2
   1020..1379    +  enhancer       CMV enhancer (fragment): human cytomegalovirus immediate early enhancer
   1381..1580    +  promoter       CMV promoter: human cytomegalovirus (CMV) immediate early promoter
   1732..1862    +  intron         chimeric intron (fragment): chimera between introns from chicken β-actin and rabbit β-globin
   1931..1949    +  promoter       T7 promoter: promoter for bacteriophage T7 RNA polymerase
   1950..1974    +  protein_bind   lac operator: The lac repressor binds to the lac operator to inhibit transcription in E. coli. This inhibition can be relieved by adding lactose or isopropyl-β-D-thiogalactopyranoside (IPTG). lac repressor encoded by lacI
   1990..2099    +  promoter       p10 promoter: baculovirus promoter for expression in insect cells
   2144..2857    +  CDS            mVenus: mVenus is a basic (constitutively fluorescent) yellow fluorescent protein published in 2006, derived from Aequorea victoria. It is reported to be a rapidly-maturing monomer with moderate acid sensitivity.
   2897..3214    +  CDS            miniSOG: miniSOG is a basic (constitutively fluorescent) cyan fluorescent protein published in 2011, derived from Arabidopsis thaliana. It requires the cofactor flavin for fluorescence.
   3320..3457    +  CDS            Diaph1 (fragment): DIAP1_MOUSE - Also known as Diap1. Experimental evidence at protein level: Swiss-Prot protein existence level 1. Actin nucleation and elongation factor required for the assembly of F-actin structures, such as actin cables and stress fibers (PubMed:10678165, PubMed:15044801, PubMed:18572016, PubMed:23558171). Binds to the barbed end of the actin filament and slows down actin polymerization and depolymerization (PubMed:10678165, PubMed:15044801, PubMed:18572016). Required for cytokinesis, and transcriptional activation of the serum response factor (PubMed:10678165, PubMed:15044801, PubMed:185720
   3497..3529    +  CDS            HSV tag: HSV (herpes simplex virus) epitope tag
   3539..3556    +  CDS            6xHis: 6xHis affinity tag
   3571..3639    +  CDS            HBB (fragment): HBB_PONPY - Experimental evidence at transcript level: Swiss-Prot protein existence level 2. Involved in oxygen transport from the lung to the various peripheral tissues. From Pongo pygmaeus (Bornean orangutan).
   3713..3768    +  polyA_signal   β-globin poly(A) signal: rabbit β-globin polyadenylation signal (Gil and Proudfoot, 1987)
   3856..3903    +  terminator     T7 terminator: transcription terminator for bacteriophage T7 RNA polymerase
   3916..4621    +  misc_recomb    baculovirus recombination region (ORF1629): contains part of ORF1629
   4630..4663    +  protein_bind   loxP: Cre-mediated recombination occurs in the 8-bp core sequence (GCATACAT). Cre recombinase
   4831..5418    -  rep_origin     ori: high-copy-number ColE1/pMB1/pBR322/pUC origin of replication
   5431..6291    -  CDS            AmpR: β-lactamase; bla; confers resistance to ampicillin, carbenicillin, and related antibiotics
   6292..6343    -  promoter       AmpR promoter (fragment): bla
>Addgene plasmid #53096 | PA-DAD-dark | depositor full sequence | sequence record 119521 | PA-DAD-dark sequence 6353 bps
TCCTGCATCTTTTAATCAAATCCCAAGATGTGTATAAACGCGCCGGTATGTACAGGAAGAGGTTTATACT
AAACTGTTACATTGCAAACGTGGTTTCGTGTGCCAAGTGTGAAAACCGATGTTTAATCAAGGCTCTGACG
CATTTCTACAACCACGACTCCAAGTGTGTGGGTGAAGTCATGCATCTTTTAATCAAATCCCAAGATGTGT
ATAAACCACCAAACTGCCAAAAAATGAAAACTGTCGACAAGCTCTGTCCGTTTGCTGGCAACTGCAAGGG
TCTCAATCCTATTTGTAATTATTGAATAATAAAACAATTATAAATGTCAAATTTGTTTTTTATTAACGAT
ACAAACCAAACGCAACAAGAACATTTGTAGTATTATCTATAATTGAAAACGCGTAGTTATAATCGCTGAG
GTAATATTTAAAATCATTTTCAAATGATTCACAGTTAATTTGCGACAATATAATTTTATTTTCACATAAA
CTAGACGCCTTGTCGTCTTCTTCTTCGTATTCCTTCTCTTTTTCATTTTTCTCTTCATAAAAATTAACAT
AGTTATTATCGTATCCATATATGTATCTATCGTATAGAGTAAATTTTTTGTTGTCATAAATATATATGTC
TTTTTTAATGGGGTGTATAGTACCGCTGCGCATAGTTTTTCTGTAATTTACAACAGTGCTATTTTCTGGT
AGTTCTTCGGAGTGTGTTGCTTTAATTATTAAATTTATATAATCAATGAATTTGGGATCGTCGGTTTTGT
ACAATATGTTGCCGGCATAGTACGCAGCTTCTTCTAGTTCAATTACACCATTTTTTAGCAGCACCGGATT
AACATAACTTTCCAAAATGTTGTACGAACCGTTAAACAAAAACAGTTCACCTCCCTTTTCTATACTATTG
TCTGCGAGCAGTTGTTTGTTGTTAAAAATAACAGCCATTGTAATGAGACGCACAAACTAATATCACAAAC
TGGAAATGTCTATCAATATATAGTTGCTGATGGCCGGCCTATTAATAGTAATCAATTACGGGGTCATTAG
TTCATAGCCCATATATGGAGTTCCGCGTTACATAACTTACGGTAAATGGCCCGCCTGGCTGACCGCCCAA
CGACCCCCGCCCATTGACGTCAATAATGACGTATGTTCCCATAGTAACGCCAATAGGGACTTTCCATTGA
CGTCAATGGGTGGAGTATTTACGGTAAACTGCCCACTTGGCAGTACATCAAGTGTATCATATGCCAAGTC
CGCCCCCTATTGACGTCAATGACGGTAAATGGCCCGCCTGGCATTATGCCCAGTACATGACCTTACGGGA
CTTTCCTACTTGGCAGTACATCTACGTATTAGTCATCGCTATTACCATGCTGATGCGGTTTTGGCAGTAC
ACCAATGGGCGTGGATAGCGGTTTGACTCACGGGGATTTCCAAGTCTCCACCCCATTGACGTCAATGGGA
GTTTGTTTTGGCACCAAAATCAACGGGACTTTCCAAAATGTCGTAATAACCCCGCCCCGTTGACGCAAAT
GGGCGGTAGGCGTGTACGGTGGGAGGTCTATATAAGCAGACGTCGTTTAGTGAACCGTCAGATCACTAGA
TGCTTTATTGCGGTAGTTTATCACAGTTAAATTGCTAACGCCAGTCTCGAACTTAACGTGCAGAAGTTGG
TCGTGAGGCACTGGGCAGGTAAGTATCGGGCCCTTTGTGCGGGGGGAGCGGCTCGGGGCTGTCCGCGGGG
GGACGGCTGCCTTCGGGGGGGACGGGGCAGGGCGGGGTTCGGCTTCTGGCGTGTGACCGGCGGCTCTAGA
GCCTCTGCTAACCATGTTCATGCCTTCTTCTTTTTCCTACAGCTCCTGGGCAACGTGCTGGTTATTGTGC
TGTCTCATCATTTTGGCAAAGAATTGGATCGGACCGAAATTAATACGACTCACTATAGGGGAATTGTGAG
CGGATAACAATTCCCCGGAGTTAATCCGGGACCTTTAATTCAACCCAACACAATATATTATAGTTAAATA
AGAATTATTATCAAATCATTTGTATATTAATTAAAATACTATACTGTAAATTACATTTTATTTACAATCA
AAGGAGATATACCATGGCACACCATCACCACCATCACGGTTCTGTGAGCAAGGGCGAGGAGCTGTTCACC
GGGGTGGTGCCCATCCTGGTCGAGCTGGACGGCGACGTAAACGGCCACAAGTTCAGCGTGTCCGGCGAGG
GCGAGGGCGATGCCACCTACGGCAAGCTGACCCTGAAGTTCATCAGCACCACCGGCAAGCTGCCCGTGCC
CTGGCCCACCCTCGTGACCACCCTCGGCTACGGCCTGCAGTGCTTCGCCCGCTACCCCGACCACATGAAG
CAGCACGACTTCTTCAAGTCCGCCATGCCCGAAGGCTACGTCCAGGAGCGCACCATCTTCTTCAAGGACG
ACGGCAACTACAAGACCCGCGCCGAGGTGAAGTTCGAGGGCGACACCCTGGTGAACCGCATCGAGCTGAA
GGGCATCGACTTCAAGGAGGACGGCAACATCCTGGGGCACAAGCTGGAGTACAACTACAACAGCCACAAC
GTCTATATCACCGCCGACAAGCAGAAGAACGGCATCAAGGCAAACTTCAAGATCCGCCACAACATCGAGG
ACGGCGGCGTGCAGCTCGCCGACCACTACCAGCAGAACACCCCCATCGGCGACGGCCCCGTGCTGCTGCC
CGACAACCACTACCTGAGCTACCAGTCCAAACTGAGCAAAGACCCCAACGAGAAGCGCGATCACATGGTC
CTGCTGGAGTTCGTGACCGCCGCCGGGATCACTCTCGGCATGGACGAGCTGTACAAGGGTTCTGGAAGTG
GATCCTTGGCTACTACACTTGAACGTATTGAGAAGAACTTTGTCATTACTGACCCAAGATTGCCAGATAA
TCCCATTATATTCGCGTCCGATAGTTTCTTGCAGTTGACAGAATATAGCCGTGAAGAAATTTTGGGAAGA
AACATGAGGTTTCTACAAGGTCCTGAAACTGATCGCGCGACAGTGAGAAAAATTAGAGATGCCATAGATA
ACCAAACAGAGGTCACTGTTCAGCTGATTAATTATACAAAGAGTGGTAAAAAGTTCTGGAACCTCTTTCA
CTTGCAGCCTATGCGAGATCAGAAGGGAGATGTCCAGTACTTTATTGGGGTTCAGTTGGATGGAACTGAG
CATGTCCGAGATGCTGCCGAGAGAGAGGGAGTCATGCTGATTAAGAAAACTGCAGAAAATATAGATGAGG
CGGCAAAAGAAGGTGGAAGTGGTGGAAGTGATGAGACAGGTGTGATGGACAGTCTTCTAGAAGCTCTGCA
GTCAGGGGCAGCATTCCGACGGAAGAGAGGGCCCCGGCAGGTCAACAGGAAGGCTGGGTGTGCAGTCACA
TCTCTGCTAGCCTCGGAGCTGACCAAGTAAAAGCTTGCGGCCGCACAGCTGTATACACGTGCAAGCCAGC
CAGAACTCGCCCCGGAAGACCCCGAGGATCTCGAGCACCACCATCACCATCACCATCACTAAGTGATTAA
CCTCAGGTGCAGGCTGCCTATCAGAAGGTGGTGGCTGGTGTGGCCAATGCCCTGGCTCACAAATACCACT
GAGATCGATCTTTTTCCCTCTGCCAAAATTATGGGGACATCATGAAGCCCCTTGAGCATCTGACTTCTGG
CTAATAAAGGAAATTTATTTTCATTGCAATAGTGTGTTGGAATTTTTTGTGTCTCTCACTCGGAAGGACA
TATGGGAGGGCAAATCATTTAAAACATCAGAATGAGTATTTGGTTTAGAGTTTGGCAACATATGCCCATA
TGTAACTAGCATAACCCCTTGGGGCCTCTAAACGGGTCTTGAGGGGTTTTTTGCTGAAAGCATGCGGAGG
AAATTCTCCTTGAAGTTTCCCTGGTGTTCAAAGTAAAGGAGTTTGCACCAGACGCACCTCTGTTCACTGG
TCCGGCGTATTAAAACACGATACATTGTTATTAGTACATTTATTAAGCGCTAGATTCTGTGCGTTGTTGA
TTTACAGACAATTGTTGTACGTATTTTAATAATTCATTAAATTTATAATCTTTAGGGTGGTATGTTAGAG
CGAAAATCAAATGATTTTCAGCGTCTTTATATCTGAATTTAAATATTAAATCCTCAATAGATTTGTAAAA
TAGGTTTCGATTAGTTTCAAACAAGGGTTGTTTTTCCGAACCGATGGCTGGACTATCTAATGGATTTTCG
CTCAACGCCACAAAACTTGCCAAATCTTGTAGCAGCAATCTAGCTTTGTCGATATTCGTTTGTGTTTTGT
TTTGTAATAAAGGTTCGACGTCGTTCAAAATATTATGCGCTTTTGTATTTCTTTCATCACTGTCGTTAGT
GTACAATTGACTCGACGTAAACACGTTAAATAGAGCTTGGACATATTTAACATCGGGCGTGTTAGCTTTA
TTAGGCCGATTATCGTCGTCGTCCCAACCCTCGTCGTTAGAAGTTGCTTCCGAAGACGATTTTGCCATAG
CCACACGACGCCTATTAATTGTGTCGGCTAACACGTCCGCGATCAAATTTGTAGTTGAGCTTTTTGGAAT
TGCGATCGCATAACTTCGTATAGCATACATTATACGAAGTTATAAGCTCGGAACGCTGCGCTCGGTCGTT
CGGCTGCGGCGAGCGGTATCAGCTCACTCAAAGGCGGTAATACGGTTATCCACAGAATCAGGGGATAACG
CAGGAAAGAACATGTGAGCAAAAGGCCAGCAAAAGGCCAGGAACCGTAAAAAGGCCGCGTTGCTGGCGTT
TTTCCATAGGCTCCGCCCCCTGACGAGCATCACAAAAATCGACGCTCAAGTCAGAGGTGGCGAAACCCGA
CAGGACTATAAAGATACCAGGCGTTTCCCCCTGGAAGCTCCCTCGTGCGCTCTCCTGTTCCGACCCTGCC
GCTTACCGGATACCTGTCCGCCTTTCTCCCTTCGGGAAGCGTGGCGCTTTCTCAATGCTCACGCTGTAGG
TATCTCAGTTCGGTGTAGGTCGTTCGCTCCAAGCTGGGCTGTGTGCACGAACCCCCCGTTCAGCCCGACC
GCTGCGCCTTATCCGGTAACTATCGTCTTGAGTCCAACCCGGTAAGACACGACTTATCGCCACTGGCAGC
AGCCACTGGTAACAGGATTAGCAGAGCGAGGTATGTAGGCGGTGCTACAGAGTTCTTGAAGTGGTGGCCT
AACTACGGCTACACTAGAAGAACAGTATTTGGTATCTGCGCTCTGCTGAAGCCAGTTACCTTCGGAAAAA
GAGTTGGTAGCTCTTGATCCGGCAAACAAACCACCGCTGGTAGCGGTGGTTTTTTTGTTTGCAAGCAGCA
GATTACGCGCAGAAAAAAAGGATCTCAAGAAGATCCTTTGTTACCAATGCTTAATCAGTGAGGCACCTAT
CTCAGCGATCTGTCTATTTCGTTCATCCATAGTTGCCTGACTCCCCGTCGTGTAGATAACTACGATACGG
GAGGGCTTACCATCTGGCCCCAGTGCTGCAATGATACCGCGAGACCCACGCTCACCGGCTCCAGATTTAT
CAGCAATAAACCAGCCAGCCGGAAGGGCCGAGCGCAGAAGTGGTCCTGCAACTTTATCCGCCTCCATCCA
GTCTATTAATTGTTGCCGGGAAGCTAGAGTAAGTAGTTCGCCAGTTAATAGTTTGCGCAACGTTGTTGCC
ATTGCTACAGGCATCGTGGTGTCACGCTCGTCGTTTGGTATGGCTTCATTCAGCTCCGGTTCCCAACGAT
CAAGGCGAGTTACATGATCCCCCATGTTGTGCAAAAAAGCGGTTAGCTCCTTCGGTCCTCCGATCGTTGT
CAGAAGTAAGTTGGCCGCAGTGTTATCACTCATGGTTATGGCAGCACTGCATAATTCTCTTACTGTCATG
CCATCCGTAAGATGCTTTTCTGTGACTGGTGAGTACTCAACCAAGTCATTCTGAGAATAGTGTATGCGGC
GACCGAGTTGCTCTTGCCCGGCGTCAATACGGGATAATACCGCGCCACATAGCAGAACTTTAAAAGTGCT
CATCATTGGAAAACGTTCTTCGGGGCGAAAACTCTCAAGGATCTTACCGCTGTTGAGATCCAGTTCGATG
TAACCCACTCGTGCACCCAACTGATCTTCAGCATCTTTTACTTTCACCAGCGTTTCTGGGTGAGCAAAAA
CAGGAAGGCAAAATGCCGCAAAAAAGGGAATAAGGGCGACACGGAAATGTTGAATACTCATACTCTTCCT
TTTTCAATATTATTGAAGCATTTATCAGGGTTATTGTCTCATGTCCGCGCGTT
