>Addgene plasmid #53096 | PA-DAD-dark | addgene partial sequence | sequence record 121155 | pCAG-F 5'-GCAACGTGCTGGTTATTGTG-3'
AATTGGATCGGACCGAAATTAATACGACTCACTATAGGGGAATTGTGAGCGGATAACAATTCCCCGGAGT
TAATCCGGGACCTTTAATTCAACCCAACACAATATATTATAGTTAAATAAGAATTATTATCAAATCATTT
GTATATTAATTAAAATACTATACTGTAAATTACATTTTATTTACAATCAAAGGAGATATACCATGGCACA
CCATCACCACCATCACGGTTCTGTGAGCAAGGGCGAGGAGCTGTTCACCGGGGTGGTGCCCATCCTGGTC
GAGCTGGACGGCGACGTAAACGGCCACAAGTTCAGCGTGTCCGGCGAGGGCGAGGGCGATGCCACCTACG
GCAAGCTGACCCTGAAGTTCATCAGCACCACCGGCAAGCTGCCCGTGCCCTGGCCCACCCTCGTGACCAC
CCTCGGCTACGGCCTGCAGTGCTTCGCCCGCTACCCCGACCACATGAAGCAGCACGACTTCTTCAAGTCC
GCCATGCCCGAAGGCTACGTCCAGGAGCGCACCATCTTCTTCAAGGACGACGGCAACTACAAGACCCGCG
CCGAGGTGAAGTTCGAGGGCGACACCCTGGTGAACCGCATCGAGCTGAAGGGCATCGACTTCAAGGAGGA
CGGCAACATCCTGGGGCACAAGCTGGAGTACAACTACAACAGCCACAACGTCTATATCACCGCCGACAAG
CAGAAGAACGGCATCAAGGCAAACTTCAAGATCCGCCACAACATCGAGGACGGCGGCGTGCAGCTCGCCG
ACCACTACCAGCAGAACACCCCCATCGGCGACGGCCCCGTGCTGCTGCCCGACAACCACTACCTGAGCTA
CCAGTCCAAACTGAGCAAAGACCCCAACGAGAAGCGCGATCACATGGTCCTGCTGGAGTTCGTGACCGCC
GCCGGGATCACTCTCGGCATGGACGAGCTGTACAAGGGTTCTGGAAGTGGATCCTTGGCTACTACACTTG
AACGTATTGAGAAGAACTTTGTCATTACTGACCCAAGATTGCCAGATAATCCCATTATATTCGCGTCCGA
TAGTTTCTTGCAGTTGACAGAATATAGCCGTGAAGAAATTTTGGGAAGAAACATGAGGTTTC
