>Addgene plasmid #53096 | PA-DAD-dark | addgene partial sequence | sequence record 122072 | EGFP-C 5'-CATGGTCCTGCTGGAGTTCGTG-3'
ATTATATTCGCGTCCGATAGTTTCTTGCAGTTGACAGAATATAGCCGTGAAGAAATTTTGGGAAGAAACA
TGAGGTTTCTACAAGGTCCTGAAACTGATCGCGCGACAGTGAGAAAAATTAGAGATGCCATAGATAACCA
AACAGAGGTCACTGTTCAGCTGATTAATTATACAAAGAGTGGTAAAAAGTTCTGGAACCTCTTTCACTTG
CAGCCTATGCGAGATCAGAAGGGAGATGTCCAGTACTTTATTGGGGTTCAGTTGGATGGAACTGAGCATG
TCCGAGATGCTGCCGAGAGAGAGGGAGTCATGCTGATTAAGAAAACTGCAGAAAATATAGATGAGGCGGC
AAAAGAAGGTGGAAGTGGTGGAAGTGATGAGACAGGTGTGATGGACAGTCTTCTAGAAGCTCTGCAGTCA
GGGGCAGCATTCCGACGGAAGAGAGGGCCCCGGCAGGTCAACAGGAAGGCTGGGTGTGCAGTCACATCTC
TGCTAGCCTCGGAGCTGACCAAGTAAAAGCTTGCGGCCGCACAGCTGTATACACGTGCAAGCCAGCCAGA
ACTCGCCCC
