>Addgene plasmid #53096 | PA-DAD-dark | depositor partial sequence | sequence record 122074 | His-mVenus-LOV2(dark)-DAD
ATGGCACACCATCACCACCATCACGGTTCTGTGAGCAAGGGCGAGGAGCTGTTCACCGGGGTGGTGCCCA
TCCTGGTCGAGCTGGACGGCGACGTAAACGGCCACAAGTTCAGCGTGTCCGGCGAGGGCGAGGGCGATGC
CACCTACGGCAAGCTGACCCTGAAGTTCATCAGCACCACCGGCAAGCTGCCCGTGCCCTGGCCCACCCTC
GTGACCACCCTCGGCTACGGCCTGCAGTGCTTCGCCCGCTACCCCGACCACATGAAGCAGCACGACTTCT
TCAAGTCCGCCATGCCCGAAGGCTACGTCCAGGAGCGCACCATCTTCTTCAAGGACGACGGCAACTACAA
GACCCGCGCCGAGGTGAAGTTCGAGGGCGACACCCTGGTGAACCGCATCGAGCTGAAGGGCATCGACTTC
AAGGAGGACGGCAACATCCTGGGGCACAAGCTGGAGTACAACTACAACAGCCACAACGTCTATATCACCG
CCGACAAGCAGAAGAACGGCATCAAGGCAAACTTCAAGATCCGCCACAACATCGAGGACGGCGGCGTGCA
GCTCGCCGACCACTACCAGCAGAACACCCCCATCGGCGACGGCCCCGTGCTGCTGCCCGACAACCACTAC
CTGAGCTACCAGTCCAAACTGAGCAAAGACCCCAACGAGAAGCGCGATCACATGGTCCTGCTGGAGTTCG
TGACCGCCGCCGGGATCACTCTCGGCATGGACGAGCTGTACAAGGGTTCTGGAAGTGGATCCTTGGCTAC
TACACTTGAACGTATTGAGAAGAACTTTGTCATTACTGACCCAAGATTGCCAGATAATCCCATTATATTC
GCGTCCGATAGTTTCTTGCAGTTGACAGAATATAGCCGTGAAGAAATTTTGGGAAGAAACATGAGGTTTC
TACAAGGTCCTGAAACTGATCGCGCGACAGTGAGAAAAATTAGAGATGCCATAGATAACCAAACAGAGGT
CACTGTTCAGCTGATTAATTATACAAAGAGTGGTAAAAAGTTCTGGAACCTCTTTCACTTGCAGCCTATG
CGAGATCAGAAGGGAGATGTCCAGTACTTTATTGGGGTTCAGTTGGATGGAACTGAGCATGTCCGAGATG
CTGCCGAGAGAGAGGGAGTCATGCTGATTAAGAAAACTGCAGAAAATATAGATGAGGCGGCAAAAGAAGG
TGGAAGTGGTGGAAGTGATGAGACAGGTGTGATGGACAGTCTTCTAGAAGCTCTGCAGTCAGGGGCAGCA
TTCCGACGGAAGAGAGGGCCCCGGCAGGTCAACAGGAAGGCTGGGTGTGCAGTCACATCTCTGCTAGCCT
CGGAGCTGACCAAGTAA
